Addgene plasmid #222441: pCHW110033
Purpose: Level 0, CDS module (AATG-GCTT) containing Cre recombinase.
Depositing lab: Chih-Hang Wu. Depositing organization: Institute of Plant and Microbial Biology, Academia Sinica. Publication: Development of a tightly regulated copper-inducible transient gene expression system in Nicotiana benthamiana incorporating a suicide exon and Cre recombinase. Chiang BJ, Lin KY, Chen YF, Huang CY, Goh FJ, Huang LT, Chen LH, Wu CH. New Phytol. 2024 Oct;244(1):318-331. doi: 10.1111/nph.20021. Epub 2024 Jul 30. PubMed 39081031.
Backbone
  Vector backbone: pAGM9121
  Vector type: Plant Expression, Synthetic Biology
Growth in bacteria
  Bacterial resistance: Spectinomycin, 50 μg/mL
  Growth temperature: 37°C
  Growth strain: DH5alpha
  Copy number: High Copy
Gene/Insert
  Gene/Insert name: Cre recombinase
  Species: Synthetic
  Insert size (bp): 1032
  Mutation: BsaI/BbsI sites removed by point-mutation
  Cloning method: Golden Gate
  Sequencing primers: 5′ n/a
Terms and licenses: Academic/Nonprofit Terms; Industry Terms: Not Available to Industry
Depositor comments: Overhangs: AATG-GCTT. Please visit https://doi.org/10.1101/2024.03.23.586378 for bioRxiv preprint.
How to cite: pCHW110033 was a gift from Chih-Hang Wu (Addgene plasmid # 222441 ; http://n2t.net/addgene:222441 ; RRID:Addgene_222441)
