[The description below was written by a language model from this plasmid's Addgene catalogue record and pLannotate feature annotations shown in this document.]
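Description:
pCHW110033 is a Level 0 Golden Gate (MoClo-style) part plasmid that carries the coding sequence of Cre recombinase as a standardised CDS module. It is built in the pAGM9121 backbone and the sequenced record is about 3.1 kb. It is a storage and assembly vector rather than an expression construct. The feature table shows no plant or bacterial promoter upstream of the Cre reading frame and no terminator after it. The plasmid replicates in E. coli from a high-copy ColE1/pUC-type origin and is selected with spectinomycin through an aadA (aminoglycoside adenylyltransferase) gene, which spans the numbering origin of the circular sequence. The short Pc integron promoter and gentamicin acetyltransferase fragments annotated upstream of aadA appear to be remnants of the integron-derived resistance cassette rather than functional markers.

The insert is a synthetic version of the bacteriophage P1 Cre gene of about 1 kb, in which internal BsaI and BbsI recognition sites have been removed by point mutation. This domestication lets the part pass through Type IIS restriction–ligation assemblies without being cut internally. The module is flanked by AATG and GCTT fusion overhangs, so on release it slots into the CDS position between promoter/5′UTR and terminator parts when a Level 1 transcription unit is assembled. Cre catalyses site-specific recombination between 34-bp loxP sites. The associated work used it as a component of a tightly regulated, copper-inducible transient gene expression system in Nicotiana benthamiana, combined with a suicide exon. The part can be reused in any compatible plant synthetic biology assembly that needs Cre-mediated excision, inversion or switching.
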