Features (pLannotate 1.2.2; 5 found; start..end, strand, type, name):
    640..1228    +  rep_origin     ori: high-copy-number ColE1/pMB1/pBR322/pUC origin of replication
   1278..2306    +  CDS            cre: RECR_BPP1 - Experimental evidence at protein level: Swiss-Prot protein existence level 1. Catalyzes site-specific recombination between two 34-base- pair LOXP sites. Its role is to maintain the phage genome as a monomeric unit-copy plasmid in the lysogenic state. From Escherichia phage P1 (Bacteriophage P1).
   2348..2371    +  promoter       Pc promoter (fragment): intI1 (promoter lies within the coding sequence); class 1 integron promoter
   2547..2603    +  CDS            GmR (fragment): gentamycin acetyltransferase; aacC1; confers resistance to gentamycin
   2614..299     +  CDS            SmR (fragment) (across the origin): aminoglycoside adenylyltransferase (Murphy, 1985); aadA; confers resistance to spectinomycin and streptomycin
>Addgene plasmid #222441 | pCHW110033 | addgene full sequence | sequence record 454093 | Addgene NGS Result
CGCTAAATGAAACCTTAACGCTATGGAACTCGCCGCCCGACTGGGCTGGCGATGAGCGAAATGTAGTGCT
TACGTTGTCCCGCATTTGGTACAGCGCAGTAACCGGCAAAATCGCGCCGAAGGATGTCGCTGCCGACTGG
GCAATGGAGCGCCTGCCGGCCCAGTATCAGCCCGTCATACTTGAAGCTAGACAGGCTTATCTTGGACAAG
AAGAAGATCGCTTGGCCTCGCGCGCAGATCAGTTGGAAGAATTTGTCCATTACGTGAAAGGCGAGATCAC
CAAGGTAGTCGGCAAATAATGTCTAGCTAGAAATTCGTTCAAGCCGACGCCGCTTCGCGGCGCGGCTTAA
CTCAAGCGTTAGATGCACTAAGCACATAATTGCTCACAGCCAAACTATCAGGTCAAGTCTGCTTTTATTA
TTTTTAAGCGTGCATAATAAGCCCTACACAAATTGGGAGATATATCATGCTGTCAGACCAAGTTTACTCA
TATATACTTTAGATTGATTTAAAACTTCATTTTTAATTTAAAAGGATCTAGGTGAAGATCCTTTTTGATA
ATCTCATGACCAAAATCCCTTAACGTGAGTTTTCGTTCCACTGAGCGTCAGACCCCGTAGAAAAGATCAA
AGGATCTTCTTGAGATCCTTTTTTTCTGCGCGTAATCTGCTGCTTGCAAACAAAAAAACCACCGCTACCA
GCGGTGGTTTGTTTGCCGGATCAAGAGCTACCAACTCTTTTTCCGAAGGTAACTGGCTTCAGCAGAGCGC
AGATACCAAATACTGTTCTTCTAGTGTAGCCGTAGTTAGGCCACCACTTCAAGAACTCTGTAGCACCGCC
TACATACCTCGCTCTGCTAATCCTGTTACCAGTGGCTGCTGCCAGTGGCGATAAGTCGTGTCTTACCGGG
TTGGACTCAAGACGATAGTTACCGGATAAGGCGCAGCGGTCGGGCTGAACGGGGGGTTCGTGCACACAGC
CCAGCTTGGAGCGAACGACCTACACCGAACTGAGATACCTACAGCGTGAGCTATGAGAAAGCGCCACGCT
TCCCGAAGGGAGAAAGGCGGACAGGTATCCGGTAAGCGGCAGGGTCGGAACAGGAGAGCGCACGAGGGAG
CTTCCAGGGGGAAACGCCTGGTATCTTTATAGTCCTGTCGGGTTTCGCCACCTCTGACTTGAGCGTCGAT
TTTTGTGATGCTCGTCAGGGGGGCGGAGCCTATGGAAAAACGCCAGCAACGCGGCCTTTTTACGGTTCCT
GCACTCTGTGGTCTCAAATGTCCAACCTGCTCACGGTTCACCAGAACCTTCCGGCTCTTCCAGTGGACGC
GACGTCCGATGAAGTCAGGAAGAACCTCATGGACATGTTCCGCGACAGGCAAGCGTTCAGCGAGCACACC
TGGAAGATGCTGCTCTCCGTCTGCCGCTCCTGGGCTGCATGGTGCAAGCTGAACAACAGGAAGTGGTTCC
CCGCTGAGCCCGAGGACGTGAGGGATTACCTTCTGTACCTGCAAGCGCGAGGTCTGGCAGTGAAAACCAT
CCAGCAACACCTTGGACAACTGAACATGCTTCACAGGCGCTCCGGCCTCCCGCGCCCCAGCGACTCGAAC
GCCGTGAGCCTCGTCATGCGCCGCATCAGGAAGGAAAACGTCGATGCCGGCGAAAGGGCAAAGCAGGCCC
TCGCGTTCGAGAGTACCGATTTCGACCAGGTCCGCAGCCTGATGGAGAACAGCGACAGGTGCCAGGACAT
TAGGAACCTGGCGTTCCTCGGAATTGCATACAACACGCTCCTCAGGATCGCGGAAATTGCCCGCATTCGC
GTGAAGGACATTAGCCGCACCGACGGCGGCAGGATGCTTATCCACATTGGCAGGACCAAGACGCTCGTTT
CCACCGCAGGCGTCGAAAAGGCCCTCAGCCTCGGAGTGACCAAGCTCGTCGAACGCTGGATCTCCGTGTC
CGGCGTCGCGGACGACCCAAACAACTACCTCTTCTGCCGCGTCCGCAAGAACGGGGTGGCTGCCCCTAGC
GCCACCAGCCAACTCAGCACGAGGGCCTTGGAAGGTATTTTCGAGGCCACCCACCGCCTGATCTACGGCG
CGAAGGATGACAGCGGTCAACGCTACCTCGCATGGTCCGGGCACTCCGCCCGCGTTGGAGCTGCTAGGGA
CATGGCCCGCGCCGGTGTTTCCATCCCCGAAATCATGCAGGCGGGTGGATGGACGAACGTGAACATTGTC
ATGAACTACATTCGCAACCTTGACAGCGAGACGGGCGCAATGGTTCGCCTCCTGGAAGATGGTGACTGAG
CTTCGAGACCACGAAGTGCCGAGGCACGAACCCAGTGGACATAAGCCTGTTCGGTTCGTAAGCTGTAATG
CAAGTAGCGTATGCGCTCACGCAACTGGTCCAGAACCTTGACCGAACGCAGCGGTGGTAACGGCGCAGTG
GCGGTTTTCATGGCTTGTTATGACTGTTTTTTTGGGGTACAGTCTATGCCTCGGGCATCCAAGCAGCAAG
CGCGTTACGCCGTGGGTCGATGTTTGATGTTATGGAGCAGCAACGATGTTACGCAGCAGGGCAGTCGCCC
TAAAACAAAGTTAAACATCATGGGGGAAGCGGTGATCGCCGAAGTATCGACTCAACTATCAGAGGTAGTT
GGCGTCATCGAGCGCCATCTCGAACCGACGTTGCTGGCCGTACATTTGTACGGCTCCGCAGTGGATGGCG
GCCTGAAGCCACACAGCGATATTGATTTGCTGGTTACGGTGACCGTAAGGCTTGATGAAACAACGCGGCG
AGCTTTGATCAACGACCTTTTGGAAACTTCGGCTTCCCCTGGAGAGAGCGAGATTCTCCGCGCTGTAGAA
GTCACCATTGTTGTGCACGACGACATCATTCCGTGGCGTTATCCAGCTAAGCGCGAACTGCAATTTGGAG
AATGGCAGCGCAATGACATTCTTGCAGGTATCTTCGAGCCAGCCACGATCGACATTGATCTGGCTATCTT
GCTGACAAAAGCAAGAGAACATAGCGTTGCCTTGGTAGGTCCAGCGGCGGAGGAACTCTTTGATCCGGTT
CCTGAACAGGATCTATTTGAGG
